Addgene plasmid #187536: pCAe-1
Purpose: (Empty Backbone) uLoop Even receiver from pAN set (pCAMBIA-derived), position 1
Depositing lab: Bernardo Pollak. Depositing organization: Millennium Institute for Integrative Biology (iBio). Publication: Universal loop assembly: open, efficient and cross-kingdom DNA fabrication. Pollak B, Matute T, Nunez I, Cerda A, Lopez C, Vargas V, Kan A, Bielinski V, von Dassow P, Dupont CL, Federici F. Synth Biol (Oxf). 2020;5(1):ysaa001. doi: 10.1093/synbio/ysaa001. Epub 2020 Feb 5. PubMed 32161816.
Backbone
  Vector backbone: pCA
  Vector type: Synthetic Biology
Growth in bacteria
  Bacterial resistance: Spectinomycin, 50 μg/mL
  Growth temperature: 37°C
  Growth strain: DH5alpha
  Copy number: Low Copy
How to cite: pCAe-1 was a gift from Bernardo Pollak (Addgene plasmid # 187536)
