[The description below was written by a language model from this plasmid's Addgene catalogue record and pLannotate feature annotations shown in this document.]
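Description:
pCAe-1 is an empty receiver vector for universal Loop (uLoop) assembly, a recursive DNA fabrication system in which constructs are built up by alternating between "odd" and "even" level receivers. It belongs to the pCA backbone family, recorded as pCAMBIA-derived and part of the pAN set, and serves as the even-level receiver for position 1, so a fragment assembled into it becomes the first of the units combined at the next level. It carries no insert and is catalogued as a synthetic biology backbone.

The annotated sequence is small (about 2.7 kb). It shows a lacZα fragment spanning the sequence origin, with pUC18/19-type multiple cloning site remnants and an adjacent lac promoter, lac operator and CAP binding site. This arrangement is typical of a blue/white screening cassette that is displaced when assembled parts are inserted, although the record does not explicitly describe this use, nor does it annotate the restriction sites and overhangs that define the even level and position 1. Selection in E. coli relies on aadA, which confers spectinomycin (and streptomycin) resistance, matching the catalogue entry. Replication is from a ColE1/pMB1-type origin, accompanied by a fragment of the pBR322 bom mobilisation region. The annotation tool labels this origin as high copy, whereas the catalogue lists the plasmid as low copy. Short lacI and Tn5 transposase fragments appear to be non-functional leftovers from earlier cloning. No T-DNA borders or Agrobacterium replication functions are annotated, despite the pCAMBIA ancestry, so the record supports only propagation and assembly in E. coli.
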