Features (pLannotate 1.2.2; 11 found; start..end, strand, type, name):
     23..79      +  misc_feature   MCS: pUC18/19 multiple cloning site
    116..132     -  protein_bind   lac operator: The lac repressor binds to the lac operator to inhibit transcription in E. coli. This inhibition can be relieved by adding lactose or isopropyl-β-D-thiogalactopyranoside (IPTG). lac repressor encoded by lacI
    140..170     -  promoter       lac promoter: promoter for the E. coli lac operon
    185..206     -  protein_bind   CAP binding site: CAP binding activates transcription in the presence of cAMP. E. coli catabolite activator protein
    219..261     -  CDS            lacI (fragment): lac repressor; lacI; The lac repressor binds to the lac operator to inhibit transcription in E. coli. This inhibition can be relieved by adding lactose or isopropyl-β-D-thiogalactopyranoside (IPTG).
    550..582     +  misc_feature   MCS (fragment): pUC18/19 multiple cloning site
    583..699     +  CDS            tnpA (fragment): TN5P_ECOLX - Also known as tnp. Experimental evidence at protein level: Swiss-Prot protein existence level 1. Mediates transposition of transposon Tn5 by a 'cut and paste' mechanism. First, the monomeric transposase binds the 19 bp inverted DNA repeats flanking the transposon. Then, dimerization of the DNA- bound transposase creates a synaptic DNA complex. After nicking of the first DNA strand, excision of the transposon proceeds through a series of intermediates. The transposase then mediates the insertion of the transposon at a new site by strand transfer. The activity of the wild- type tran
    731..1519    +  CDS            aadA: S3AD_ECOLX - Experimental evidence at protein level: Swiss-Prot protein existence level 1. Mediates bacterial resistance to the antibiotics streptomycin and spectinomycin. From Escherichia coli.
   1613..2201    +  rep_origin     ori: high-copy-number ColE1/pMB1/pBR322/pUC origin of replication
   2450..2549    +  misc_feature   bom (fragment): basis of mobility region from pBR322
   2555..26      -  CDS            lacZα (fragment) (across the origin): LacZα fragment of β-galactosidase; lacZ fragment
>Addgene plasmid #187536 | pCAe-1 | addgene full sequence | sequence record 368758 | Addgene NGS Result
ACGTTGTAAAACGACGGCCAGTGAATTCGAGCTCGGTACCCGGGGATCCTCTAGAGTCGACCTGCAGGCA
TGCAAGCTTGGCGTAATCATGGTCATAGCTGTTTCCTGTGTGAAATTGTTATCCGCTCACAATTCCACAC
AACATACGAGCCGGAAGCATAAAGTGTAAAGCCTGGGGTGCCTAATGAGTGAGCTAACTCACATTAATTG
CGTTGCGCTCACTGCCCGCTTTCCAGTCGGGAAACCTGTCGTGCCAGCTGCGCTGTCAAGCTCTTCACAT
TCTCCTGAGACCTCGGAGACGAGACGAGACAGCCTGAGAATGGATGCGAGTAATGAGCTCGGCACAAAAT
CACCACTCGATACAGGCAGCCCATCAGTCCGGGACGGCGTCAGCGGGAGAGCCGTTGTAAGGCGGCAGAC
TTTGCTCATGTTACCGATGCTATTCGGAAGAACGGCAACTAAGCTGCCGGGTTTGAAACACGGATGATCT
CGCGGAGGGTAGCATGTTGATTGTAACGATGACAGAGCGTTGCTGCCTGTGATCACCGCTCCTCTAGAGT
CGACTTGCAGGCATGCAAGCTTAGCAAGCGAACCGGAATTGCCAGCTGGGGCGCCCTCTGGTAAGGTTGG
GAAGCCCTGCAAAGTAAACTGGATGGCTTTCTTGCCGCCAAGGATCTGATGGCGCAGGGGATCAATATCT
GATCAAGAGACAGGATGAGGATCGTTTCGCATGAGGGAAGCGGTGATCGCCGAAGTATCGACTCAACTAT
CAGAGGTAGTTGGCGTCATCGAGCGCCATCTCGAACCGACGTTGCTGGCCGTACATTTGTACGGCTCCGC
AGTGGATGGCGGCCTGAAGCCACACAGTGATATTGATTTGCTGGTTACGGTGACCGTAAGGCTTGATGAA
ACAACGCGGCGAGCTTTGATCAACGACCTTTTGGAAACTTCGGCTTCCCCTGGAGAGAGTGAGATTCTCC
GCGCTGTAGAAGTCACCATTGTTGTGCACGACGACATCATTCCGTGGCGTTATCCAGCTAAGCGCGAACT
GCAATTTGGAGAATGGCAGCGCAATGACATTCTTGCTGGTATCTTCGAGCCAGCCACGATCGACATTGAT
CTGGCTATCTTGCTGACAAAAGCAAGAGAACATAGCGTTGCCTTGGTAGGTCCAGCGGCGGAGGAACTCT
TTGATCCGGTTCCTGAACAGGATCTATTTGAGGCGCTAAATGAAACCTTAACGCTATGGAACTCGCCGCC
CGACTGGGCTGGCGATGAGCGAAATGTAGTGCTTACGTTGTCCCGCATTTGGTACAGCGCAGTAACCGGC
AAAATCGCGCCGAAGGATGTCGCTGCCGACTGGGCAATGGAGCGCCTGCCGGCCCAGTATCAGCCCGTCA
TACTTGAAGCTAGACAGGCTTATCTTGGACAAGAAGAAGATCGCTTGGCCTCGCGCGCAGATCAGTTGGA
AGAATTTGTCCACTACGTGAAAGGCGAGATCACCAAGGTAGTCGGCAAATAATAATCACCTAGAATGCAT
GACCAAAATCCCTTAACGTGAGTTTTCGTTCCACTGAGCGTCAGACCCCGTAGAAAAGATCAAAGGATCT
TCTTGAGATCCTTTTTTTCTGCGCGTAATCTGCTGCTTGCAAACAAAAAAACCACCGCTACCAGCGGTGG
TTTGTTTGCCGGATCAAGAGCTACCAACTCTTTTTCCGAAGGTAACTGGCTTCAGCAGAGCGCAGATACC
AAATACTGTCCTTCTAGTGTAGCCGTAGTTAGGCCACCACTTCAAGAACTCTGTAGCACCGCCTACATAC
CTCGCTCTGCTAATCCTGTTACCAGTGGCTGCTGCCAGTGGCGATAAGTCGTGTCTTACCGGGTTGGACT
CAAGACGATAGTTACCGGATAAGGCGCAGCGGTCGGGCTGAACGGGGGGTTCGTGCACACAGCCCAGCTT
GGAGCGAACGACCTACACCGAACTGAGATACCTACAGCGTGAGCTATGAGAAAGCGCCACGCTTCCCGAA
GGGAGAAAGGCGGACAGGTATCCGGTAAGCGGCAGGGTCGGAACAGGAGAGCGCACGAGGGAGCTTCCAG
GGGGAAACGCCTGGTATCTTTATAGTCCTGTCGGGTTTCGCCACCTCTGACTTGAGCGTCGATTTTTGTG
ATGCTCGTCAGGGGGGCGGAGCCTATGGAAAAACGCCAGCAACGCGGCCTTTTTACGGTTCCTGGCCTTT
TGCTGGCCTTTTGCTCACATGTTCTTTCCTGCGTTATCCCCTGATTCTGTGGGTGGAAGGGCTCGGAGTT
GTGGTAATCTATGTATCCTGGGGTGGTCTCAAGTATACCTGAAGAGCGTGCTCACTAGTGTCACAGCTTG
TCTGTAAGCGGATGCCGGGAGCAGACAAGCCCGTCAGGGCGCGTCAGCGGGTGTTGGCGGGTGTCGGGGC
TGGCTTAACTATGCGGCATCAGAGCAGATTGTACTGAGAGTGCACCATATGCGGTGTGAAATACCGCACA
GATGCGTAAGGAGAAAATACCGCATCAGGCGCCATTCGCCATTCAGGCTGCGCAACTGTTGGGAAGGGCG
ATCGGTGCGGGCCTCTTCGCTATTACGCCAGCTGGCGAAAGGGGGATGTGCTGCAAGGCGATTAAGTTGG
GTAACGCCAGGGTTTTCCCAGTCACG
